>Addgene plasmid #84121 | pFGC5941-PacI-ath-STTM395 | addgene full sequence | sequence record 167276 | Addgene NGS Result
TGAGACTTTTCAACAAAGGGTAATTTCGGGAAACCTCCTCGGATTCCATTGCCCAGCTATCTGTCACCTC
ATCGAAAGGACAGTAGAAAAGGAAGGTGGCTCCTACAAATGCCATCATTGCGATAAAGGAAAGGCTATCA
TTCAAGATGCCTCTGCCGACAGTGGTCCCAAAGATGGACCCCCACCCACGAGGAGCATCGTGGAAAAAGA
AGACGTTCCAACCACGTCTTCAAAGCAAGTGGATTGATGTGACATCTCCACTGACATAAGGGATGACGCA
CAACCCCACTATCCTTCGCAAGACCCTTCCTCTATATAAGGAAGTTCATTTCATTTGGAGAGGACAGCCC
AAGCTTGAGTTCCCCCACTAAACACTTCACGTTGTTGTTGTTATGGTCTAATTTAAATATGGTCTAAAGA
AGAAGAATGAGTTCCCCCACTAAACACTTCACGAATTCGGTACGCTGAAATCACCAGTCTCTCTCTACAA
ATCTATCTCTCTCTATTTTCTCCATAAATAATGTGTGAGTAGTTTCCCGATAAGGGAAATTAGGGTTCTT
ATAGGGTTTCGCTCATGTGTTGAGCATATAAGAAACCCTTAGTATGTATTTGTATTTGTAAAATACTTCT
ATCAATAAAATTTCTAATTCCTAAAACCAAAATCCAGTACTAAAATCCAGATCTCCTAAAGTCCCTATAG
ATCTTTGTCGTGAATATAAACCAGACACGAGACGACTAGACCTGGAGTCCAGACGCCGTTCGAAGCTAGA
AGTACCGCTTAGGCAGGAGGCCGTTAGGGAAAAGATGCTAAGGCAGGGTTGGTTACGTTGACTCCCCCGT
AGGTTTGGTTTAAATATGATGAAGTGGACGGAAGGAAGGAGGAAGACAAGGAAGGATAAGGTTGCAGGCC
CTGTGCAAGGTAAGAAGATGGAAATTTGATAGAGGTACGCTACTATACTTATACTATACGCTAAGGGGAT
GATTGTATTTATACCCTATACCCCCTAATAACCCCTTATCAATTTAAGAAATAATCCGCATAAGCCCCCG
CTTAAAAATTGGTATCAGAGCCATGAATAGGTCTATGACCAAAACTCAAGAGGATAAAACCTCACCAAAA
TACGAAAGAGTCCTTAACTCTAAAGATAAAAGATCTTTCAAGATCAAAACTAGTTCCCTCACACCGGTGA
CGGGGATCGCATGCGACCTCTAGACCATCACATTGGAGCTTCAGCTGCTCGAGTTCTATAGTGTCACCTA
AATCGTATGTGTATGATACATAAGGTTATGTATTAATTGTAGCCGCGTTCTTACGTCGACGTACCAATTA
CGCCCCGCCCTGTCACTCATCGCAGTACTGTTGTAATTCATTAAGCATTCTGCCGACATGGAAGCCATCA
CAAACGGCATGATGAACCTGAATCGCCAGCGGCATCAGCACCTTGTCGCCTTGCGTATAATATTTGCCCA
TGGTGAAAACGGGGGCGAAGAAGTTGTCCATATTGGCCACGTTTAAATCAAAACTGGTGAAACTCACCCA
GGGATTGGCTGAGACGAAAAACATATTCTCAATAAACCCTTTAGGGAAATAGGCCAGGTTTTCACCGTAA
CACGCCACATCTTGCGAATATATGTGTAGAAACTGCCGGAAATCGTCGTGGTATTCACTCCAGAGCGATG
AAAACGTTTCAGTTTGCTCATGGAAAACGGTGTAACAAGGGTGAACACTATCCCATATTACCAGCTCACC
GTCTTTCATTGCCATACGGAACTCCGGATGAGCATTCATCAGGCGGGCAAGAATGTGAATAAAGGCCGGA
TAAAACTTGTGCTTATTTTTCTTTACGGTCTTTAAAAAGGCCGTAATATCCAGCTGAACGGTCTGGTTAT
AGGTACATTGAGCAACTGACTGAAATGCCTCAAAATGTTCTTTACGATGCCATTGGGATATATCAACGGT
GGTATATCCAGTGATTTCTTTCTCCATTTTAGCTTCCTTAGCTCCTGAAAATCTCGATAACTCATTAAAG
CTTATCGATGATAAGCTGTCAAACATGAGAATTTAGCCCGCCTAATGAGCGGGCTTTTTGTTGTGATCCG
CGTTGCTGGCGTTTTTCCATAGGCTCCGCCCCCCTGACGAGCATCACAAAAATCGACGCTCAAGTCAGAG
GTGGCGAAACCCGACAGGACTATAAAGATACCAGGCGTTTCCCCCCTGGAAGCTCCCTCGTGCGCTCTCC
TGTTCCGACCCTGCCGCTTACCGGATACCTGTCCGCCTTTCTTAATTAACTCTCTAGACTCACCTAGGAT
CCATGAATTCTGAGATTTTTCAAATCAGTGCGCAAGACGTGACGTAAGTATCCGAGTCAGTTTTTATTTT
TCTACTAATTTGGTCGTTTATTTCGGCGTGTAGGACATGGCAACCGGGCCTGAATTTCGCGGGTATTCTG
TTTCTATTCCAACTTTTTCTTGATCCGCAGCCATTAACGACTTTTGAATAGATACGCTGACACGCCAAGC
CTCGCTAGTCAAAAGTGTACCAAACAACGCTTTACAGCAAGAACGGAATGCGCGTGACGCTCGCGGTGAC
GCCATTTCGCCTTTTCAGAAATGGATAAATAGCCTTGCTTCCTATTATATCTTCCCAAATTACCAATACA
TTACACTAGCATCTGAATTTCATAACCAATCTCGATACACCAAATCGAATCGATGAGCCCAGAACGACGC
CCGGCCGACATCCGCCGTGCCACCGAGGCGGACATGCCGGCGGTCTGCACCATCGTCAACCACTACATCG
AGACAAGCACGGTCAACTTCCGTACCGAGCCGCAGGAACCGCAGGAGTGGACGGACGACCTCGTCCGTCT
GCGGGAGCGCTATCCCTGGCTCGTCGCCGAGGTGGACGGCGAGGTCGCCGGCATCGCCTACGCGGGCCCC
TGGAAGGCACGCAACGCCTACGACTGGACGGCCGAGTCGACCGTGTACGTCTCCCCCCGCCACCAGCGGA
CGGGACTGGGCTCCACGCTCTACACCCACCTGCTGAAGTCCCTGGAGGCACAGGGCTTCAAGAGCGTGGT
CGCTGTCATCGGGCTGCCCAACGACCCGAGCGTGCGCATGCACGAGGCGCTCGGATATGCCCCCCGCGGC
ATGCTGCGGGCGGCCGGCTTCAAGCACGGGAACTGGCATGACGTGGGTTTCTGGCAGCTGGACTTCAGCC
TGCCGGTACCGCCCCGTCCGGTCCTGCCCGTCACCGAGATTTGACTGCAGAATCTTGGACTCCCATGTTG
GCAAAGGCAACCAAACAAACAATGAATGATCCGCTCCTGCATATGGGGCGGTTTGAGTATTTCAACTGCC
ATTTGGGCTGAATTGAAGACATGCTCCTGTCAGAAATTCCGTGATCTTACTCAATATTCAGTAATCTCGG
CCAATATCCTAAATGTGCGTGGCTTTATCTGTCTTTGTATTGTTTCATCAATTCATGTAACGTTTGCTTT
TCTTATGAATTTTCAAATAAATTATCAGATCCGAGCTCGAATTAATTCGGCGTTAATTCAGTACATTAAA
AACGTCCGCAATGTGTTATTAAGTTGTCTAAGCGTCAATTTGTTTACACCACAATATATCCTGCCACCAG
CCAGCCAACAGCTCCCCGACCGGCAGCTCGGCACAAAATCACCACTCGATACAGGCAGCCCATCAGTCCG
GGACGGCGTCAGCGGGAGAGCCGTTGTAAGGCGGCAGACTTTGCTCATGTTACCGATGCTATTCGGAAGA
ACGGCAACTAAGCTGCCGGGTTTGAAACACGGATGATCTCGCGGAGGGTAGCATGTTGATTGTAACGATG
ACAGAGCGTTGCTGCCTGTGATCACCGCGGTTTCAAAATCGGCTCCGTCGATACTATGTTATACGCCAAC
TTTGAAAACAACTTTGAAAAAGCTGTTTTCTGGTATTTAAGGTTTTAGAATGCAAGGAACAGTGAATTGG
AGTTCGTCTTGTTATAATTAGCTTCTTGGGGTATCTTTAAATACTGTAGAAAAGAGGAAGGAAATAATAA
ATGGCTAAAATGAGAATATCACCGGAATTGAAAAAACTGATCGAAAAATACCGCTGCGTAAAAGATACGG
AAGGAATGTCTCCTGCTAAGGTATATAAGCTGGTGGGAGAAAATGAAAACCTATATTTAAAAATGACGGA
CAGCCGGTATAAAGGGACCACCTATGATGTGGAACGGGAAAAGGACATGATGCTATGGCTGGAAGGAAAG
CTGCCTGTTCCAAAGGTCCTGCACTTTGAACGGCATGATGGCTGGAGCAATCTGCTCATGAGTGAGGCCG
ATGGCGTCCTTTGCTCGGAAGAGTATGAAGATGAACAAAGCCCTGAAAAGATTATCGAGCTGTATGCGGA
GTGCATCAGGCTCTTTCACTCCATCGACATATCGGATTGTCCCTATACGAATAGCTTAGACAGCCGCTTA
GCCGAATTGGATTACTTACTGAATAACGATCTGGCCGATGTGGATTGCGAAAACTGGGAAGAAGACACTC
CATTTAAAGATCCGCGCGAGCTGTATGATTTTTTAAAGACGGAAAAGCCCGAAGAGGAACTTGTCTTTTC
CCACGGCGACCTGGGAGACAGCAACATCTTTGTGAAAGATGGCAAAGTAAGTGGCTTTATTGATCTTGGG
AGAAGCGGCAGGGCGGACAAGTGGTATGACATTGCCTTCTGCGTCCGGTCGATCAGGGAGGATATCGGGG
AAGAACAGTATGTCGAGCTATTTTTTGACTTACTGGGGATCAAGCCTGATTGGGAGAAAATAAAATATTA
TATTTTACTGGATGAATTGTTTTAGTACCTAGAATGCATGACCAAAATCCCTTAACGTGAGTTTTCGTTC
CACTGAGCGTCAGACCCCGTAGAAAAGATCAAAGGATCTTCTTGAGATCCTTTTTTTCTGCGCGTAATCT
GCTGCTTGCAAACAAAAAAACCACCGCTACCAGCGGTGGTTTGTTTGCCGGATCAAGAGCTACCAACTCT
TTTTCCGAAGGTAACTGGCTTCAGCAGAGCGCAGATACCAAATACTGTCCTTCTAGTGTAGCCGTAGTTA
GGCCACCACTTCAAGAACTCTGTAGCACCGCCTACATACCTCGCTCTGCTAATCCTGTTACCAGTGGCTG
CTGCCAGTGGCGATAAGTCGTGTCTTACCGGGTTGGACTCAAGACGATAGTTACCGGATAAGGCGCAGCG
GTCGGGCTGAACGGGGGGTTCGTGCACACAGCCCAGCTTGGAGCGAACGACCTACACCGAACTGAGATAC
CTACAGCGTGAGCTATGAGAAAGCGCCACGCTTCCCGAAGGGAGAAAGGCGGACAGGTATCCGGTAAGCG
GCAGGGTCGGAACAGGAGAGCGCACGAGGGAGCTTCCAGGGGGAAACGCCTGGTATCTTTATAGTCCTGT
CGGGTTTCGCCACCTCTGACTTGAGCGTCGATTTTTGTGATGCTCGTCAGGGGGGCGGAGCCTATGGAAA
AACGCCAGCAACGCGGCCTTTTTACGGTTCCTGGCCTTTTGCTGGCCTTTTGCTCACATGTTCTTTCCTG
CGTTATCCCCTGATTCTGTGGATAACCGTATTACCGCCTTTGAGTGAGCTGATACCGCTCGCCGCAGCCG
AACGACCGAGCGCAGCGAGTCAGTGAGCGAGGAAGCGGAAGAGCGCCTGATGCGGTATTTTCTCCTTACG
CATCTGTGCGGTATTTCACACCGCATATGGTGCACTCTCAGTACAATCTGCTCTGATGCCGCATAGTTAA
GCCAGTATACACTCCGCTATCGCTACGTGACTGGGTCATGGCTGCGCCCCGACACCCGCCAACACCCGCT
GACGCGCCCTGACGGGCTTGTCTGCTCCCGGCATCCGCTTACAGACAAGCTGTGACCGTCTCCGGGAGCT
GCATGTGTCAGAGGTTTTCACCGTCATCACCGAAACGCGCGAGGCAGGGTGCCTTGATGTGGGCGCCGGC
GGTCGAGTGGCGACGGCGCGGCTTGTCCGCGCCCTGGTAGATTGCCTGGCCGTAGGCCAGCCATTTTTGA
GCGGCCAGCGGCCGCGATAGGCCGACGCGAAGCGGCGGGGCGTAGGGAGCGCAGCGACCGAAGGGTAGGC
GCTTTTTGCAGCTCTTCGGCTGTGCGCTGGCCAGACAGTTATGCACAGGCCAGGCGGGTTTTAAGAGTTT
TAATAAGTTTTAAAGAGTTTTAGGCGGAAAAATCGCCTTTTTTCTCTTTTATATCAGTCACTTACATGTG
TGACCGGTTCCCAATGTACGGCTTTGGGTTCCCAATGTACGGGTTCCGGTTCCCAATGTACGGCTTTGGG
TTCCCAATGTACGTGCTATCCACAGGAAAGAGACCTTTTCGACCTTTTTCCCCTGCTAGGGCAATTTGCC
CTAGCATCTGCTCCGTACATTAGGAACCGGCGGATGCTTCGCCCTCGATCAGGTTGCGGTAGCGCATGAC
TAGGATCGGGCCAGCCTGCCCCGCCTCCTCCTTCAAATCGTACTCCGGCAGGTCATTTGACCCGATCAGC
TTGCGCACGGTGAAACAGAACTTCTTGAACTCTCCGGCGCTGCCACTGCGTTCGTAGATCGTCTTGAACA
ACCATCTGGCTTCTGCCTTGCCTGCGGCGCGGCGTGCCAGGCGGTAGAGAAAACGGCCGATGCCGGGATC
GATCAAAAAGTAATCGGGGTGAACCGTCAGCACGTCCGGGTTCTTGCCTTCTGTGATCTCGCGGTACATC
CAATCAGCTAGCTCGATCTCGATGTACTCCGGCCGCCCGGTTTCGCTCTTTACGATCTTGTAGCGGCTAA
TCAAGGCTTCACCCTCGGATACCGTCACCAGGCGGCCGTTCTTGGCCTTCTTCGTACGCTGCATGGCAAC
GTGCGTGGTGTTTAACCGAATGCAGGTTTCTACCAGGTCGTCTTTCTGCTTTCCGCCATCGGCTCGCCGG
CAGAACTTGAGTACGTCCGCAACGTGTGGACGGAACACGCGGCCGGGCTTGTCTCCCTTCCCTTCCCGGT
ATCGGTTCATGGATTCGGTTAGATGGGAAACCGCCATCAGTACCAGGTCGTAATCCCACACACTGGCCAT
GCCGGCCGGCCCTGCGGAAACCTCTACGTGCCCGTCTGGAAGCTCGTAGCGGATCACCTCGCCAGCTCGT
CGGTCACGCTTCGACAGACGGAAAACGGCCACGTCCATGATGCTGCGACTATCGCGGGTGCCCACGTCAT
AGAGCATCGGAACGAAAAAATCTGGTTGCTCGTCGCCCTTGGGCGGCTTCCTAATCGACGGCGCACCGGC
TGCCGGCGGTTGCCGGGATTCTTTGCGGATTCGATCAGCGGCCGCTTGCCACGATTCACCGGGGCGTGCT
TCTGCCTCGATGCGTTGCCGCTGGGCGGCCTGCGCGGCCTTCAACTTCTCCACCAGGTCATCACCCAGCG
CCGCGCCGATTTGTACCGGGCCGGATGGTTTGCGACCGCTCACGCCGATTCCTCGGGCTTGGGGGTTCCA
GTGCCATTGCAGGGCCGGCAGGCAACCCAGCCGCTTACGCCTGGCCAACCGCCCGTTCCTCCACACATGG
GGCATTCCACGGCGTCGGTGCCTGGTTGTTCTTGATTTTCCATGCCGCCTCCTTTAGCCGCTAAAATTCA
TCTACTCATTTATTCATTTGCTCATTTACTCTGGTAGCTGCGCGATGTATTCAGATAGCAGCTCGGTAAT
GGTCTTGCCTTGGCGTACCGCGTACATCTTCAGCTTGGTGTGATCCTCCGCCGGCAACTGAAAGTTGACC
CGCTTCATGGCTGGCGTGTCTGCCAGGCTGGCCAACGTTGCAGCCTTGCTGCTGCGTGCGCTCGGACGGC
CGGCACTTAGCGTGTTTGTGCTTTTGCTCATTTTCTCTTTACCTCATTAACTCAAATGAGTTTTGATTTA
ATTTCAGCGGCCAGCGCCTGGACCTCGCGGGCAGCGTCGCCCTCGGGTTCTGATTCAAGAACGGTTGTGC
CGGCGGCGGCAGTGCCTGGGTAGCTCACGCGCTGCGTGATACGGGACTCAAGAATGGGCAGCTCGTACCC
GGCCAGCGCCTCGGCAACCTCACCGCCGATGCGCGTGCCTTTGATCGCCCGCGACACGACAAAGGCCGCT
TGTAGCCTTCCATCCGTGACCTCAATGCGCTGCTTAACCAGCTCCACCAGGTCGGCGGTGGCCCATATGT
CGTAAGGGCTTGGCTGCACCGGAATCAGCACGAAGTCGGCTGCCTTGATCGCGGACACAGCCAAGTCCGC
CGCCTGGGGCGCTCCGTCGATCACTACGAAGTCGCGCCGGCCGATGGCCTTCACGTCGCGGTCAATCGTC
GGGCGGTCGATGCCGACAACGGTTAGCGGTTGATCTTCCCGCACGGCCGCCCAATCGCGGGCACTGCCCT
GGGGATCGGAATCGACTAACAGAACATCGGCCCCGGCGAGTTGCAGGGCGCGGGCTAGATGGGTTGCGAT
GGTCGTCTTGCCTGACCCGCCTTTCTGGTTAAGTACAGCGATAACCTTCATGCGTTCCCCTTGCGTATTT
GTTTATTTACTCATCGCATCATATACGCAGCGACCGCATGACGCAAGCTGTTTTACTCAAATACACATCA
CCTTTTTAGACGGCGGCGCTCGGTTTCTTCAGCGGCCAAGCTGGCCGGCCAGGCCGCCAGCTTGGCATCA
GACAAACCGGCCAGGATTTCATGCAGCCGCACGGTTGAGACGTGCGCGGGCGGCTCGAACACGTACCCGG
CCGCGATCATCTCCGCCTCGATCTCTTCGGTAATGAAAAACGGTTCGTCCTGGCCGTCCTGGTGCGGTTT
CATGCTTGTTCCTCTTGGCGTTCATTCTCGGCGGCCGCCAGGGCGTCGGCCTCGGTCAATGCGTCCTCAC
GGAAGGCACCGCGCCGCCTGGCCTCGGTGGGCGTCACTTCCTCGCTGCGCTCAAGTGCGCGGTACAGGGT
CGAGCGATGCACGCCAAGCAGTGCAGCCGCCTCTTTCACGGTGCGGCCTTCCTGGTCGATCAGCTCGCGG
GCGTGCGCGATCTGTGCCGGGGTGAGGGTAGGGCGGGGGCCAAACTTCACGCCTCGGGCCTTGGCGGCCT
CGCGCCCGCTCCGGGTGCGGTCGATGATTAGGGAACGCTCGAACTCGGCAATGCCGGCGAACACGGTCAA
CACCATGCGGCCGGCCGGCGTGGTGGTGTCGGCCCACGGCTCTGCCAGGCTACGCAGGCCCGCGCCGGCC
TCCTGGATGCGCTCGGCAATGTCCAGTAGGTCGCGGGTGCTGCGGGCCAGGCGGTCTAGCCTGGTCACTG
TCACAACGTCGCCAGGGCGTAGGTGGTCAAGCATCCTGGCCAGCTCCGGGCGGTCGCGCCTGGTGCCGGT
GATCTTCTCGGAAAACAGCTTGGTGCAGCCGGCCGCGTGCAGTTCGGCCCGTTGGTTGGTCAAGTCCTGG
TCGTCGGTGCTGACGCGGGCATAGCCCAGCAGGCCAGCGGCGGCGCTCTTGTTCATGGCGTAATGTCTCC
GGTTCTAGTCGCAAGTATTCTACTTTATGCGACTAAAACACGCGACAAGAAAACGCCAGGAAAAGGGCAG
GGCGGCAGCCTGTCGCGTAACTTAGGACTTGTGCGACATGTCGTTTTCAGAAGACGGCTGCACTGAACGT
CAGAAGCCGACTGCACTATAGCAGCGGAGGGGTTGGATCAAAGTACTTTGATCCCGAGGGGAACCCTGTG
GTTGGCATGCACATACAAATGGACGAACGGATAAACCTTTTCACGCCCTTTTAAATATCCGATTATTCTA
ATAAACGCTCTTTTCTCTTAGGTTTACCCGCCAATATATCCTGTCAAACACTGATAGTTTAAACTGAAGG
CGGGAAACGACAATCTGATCCAAGCTCAAGCTGCTCTAGCATTCGCCATTCAGGCTGCGCAACTGTTGGG
AAGGGCGATCGGTGCGGGCCTCTTCGCTATTACGCCAGCTGGCGAAAGGGGGATGTGCTGCAAGGCGATT
AAGTTGGGTAACGCCAGGGTTTTCCCAGTCACGACGTTGTAAAACGACGGCCAGTGCCAAGCTTGCATGC
CTGCAGGTCCTGCTGAGCCTCGACATGTTGTCGCAAAATTCGCCCTGGACCCGCCCAACGATTTGTCGTC
ACTGTCAAGGTTTGACCTGCACTTCATTTGGGGCCCACATACACCAAAAAAATGCTGCATAATTCTCGGG
GCAGCAAGTCGGTTACCCGGCCGCCGTGCTGGACCGGGTTGAATGGTGCCCGTAACTTTCGGTAGAGCGG
ACGGCCAATACTCAACTTCAAGGAATCTCACCCATGCGCGCCGGCGGGGAACCGGAGTTCCCTTCAGTGA
GCGTTATTAGTTCGCCGCTCGGTGTGTCGTAGATACTAGCCCCTGGGGCACTTTTGAAATTTGAATAAGA
TTTATGTAATCAGTCTTTTAGGTTTGACCGGTTCTGCCGCTTTTTTTAAAATTGGATTTGTAATAATAAA
ACGCAATTGTTTGTTATTGTGGCGCTCTATCATAGATGTCGCTATAAACCTATTCAGCACAATATATTGT
TTTCATTTTAATATTGTACATATAAGTAGTAGGGTACAATCAGTAAATTGAACGGAGAATATTATTCATA
AAAATACGATAGTAACGGGTGATATATTCATTAGAATGAACCGAAACCGGCGGTAAGGATCTGAGCTACA
CATGCTCAGGTTTTTTACAACGTGCACAACAGAATTGAAAGCAAATATCATGCGATCATAGGCGTCTCGC
ATATCTCATTAAAGCAGGACTCTAGGGACTAGTCCCGGGTCTTAATTAAGTTTGCAACAGCAGATTACGC
GCAGAAAAAAAGGATCTCAAGGAGATCCTTTGGATCACAAAAAAAAAGCTCGCTCATTAGGCGGGTTAAA
TTCCCGGGTACTGCAGCCGATTCATTAATGCAGGTTAACCTGGCTTATCGAAATTAATACGACTCACTAT
AGGGAGACCGGCAGATCTGATCCCTACTCCAAAAATGTCAAGGATACAGTCTCAGAAGACCAAAGGGCTA
TTGAGACTTTTCAACAAAGGGTAATTTCGGGAAACCTCCTCGGATTCCATTGCCCAGCTATCTGTCACTT
CATCGAAAGGACAGTGGAAAAGGAAGGTGGCTCCTACAAATGCCATCATTGCGATAAAGGAAAGGCTATC
ATTCAAGATGCCTCTGCCGACAGTGGTCCCAAAGATGGACCCCCACCCACGAGGAGCATCGTGGGAAAAG
AAGACGTTCCAACCACGTCTTCAAAGCAAGTGGATTGATGTGACATCTCCACTGACGTAAGGGATGACGC
ACAATCCCACCCCTACTCCAAAAATGTCAAAGATACTGTCTCAGAAGACCAAAGGGCTAT
Features (pLannotate 1.2.2; 27 found; start..end, strand, type, name):
      1..346     +  promoter       CaMV 35S promoter: strong constitutive promoter from cauliflower mosaic virus
    298..344     +  promoter       minimal CaMV 35S promoter: minimal 35S promoter from cauliflower mosaic virus
    507..683     +  polyA_signal   CaMV poly(A) signal: cauliflower mosaic virus polyadenylation signal
   1245..1263    -  promoter       SP6 promoter: promoter for bacteriophage SP6 RNA polymerase
   1328..1987    -  CDS            CmR: chloramphenicol acetyltransferase; cat; confers resistance to chloramphenicol
   1988..2024    -  promoter       cat promoter (fragment): promoter of the E. coli cat gene encoding chloramphenicol acetyltransferase
   2024..2052    -  promoter       tet promoter: E. coli promoter for tetracycline efflux protein gene
   2114..2282    -  rep_origin     ori (fragment): high-copy-number ColE1/pMB1/pBR322/pUC origin of replication
   2327..2707    +  promoter       MAS promoter: mannopine synthase promoter (Velten et al., 1984)
   2713..3261    +  CDS            bar: PAT_STRHY - Experimental evidence at protein level: Swiss-Prot protein existence level 1. Inactivates phosphinothricin (PPT) by transfer of an acetyl group from acetyl CoA. Can also acetylate demethylphosphinothricin but not PTT or glutamate. This enzyme is an effector of phosphinothricin tripeptide (PTT or bialaphos) resistance. From Streptomyces hygroscopicus. Introduced by genetic manipulation and expressed in glufosinate-tolerant maize by Dekalb Genetics.
   3274..3526    +  terminator     MAS terminator: mannopine synthase terminator
   3612..3636    -  misc_feature   LB T-DNA repeat: left border repeat from nopaline C58 T-DNA
   4061..4855    +  CDS            KanR: aminoglycoside phosphotransferase; aphA-3; confers resistance to kanamycin
   4942..5530    +  rep_origin     ori: high-copy-number ColE1/pMB1/pBR322/pUC origin of replication
   5716..5856    -  misc_feature   bom: basis of mobility region from pBR322
   5958..5997    -  CDS            rop (fragment): Rop protein, which maintains plasmids at low copy number; rop
   6200..6394    -  rep_origin     pVS1 oriV: origin of replication for the Pseudomonas plasmid pVS1 (Heeb et al., 2000)
   6460..7533    -  CDS            pVS1 RepA: replication protein from the Pseudomonas plasmid pVS1 (Heeb et al., 2000)
   7962..8591    -  CDS            pVS1 StaA: stability protein from the Pseudomonas plasmid pVS1 (Heeb et al., 2000)
   9151..9552    -  CDS            Y4CG_SINFN (fragment): Protein inferred from homology: Swiss-Prot protein existence level 3. From Sinorhizobium fredii (strain NBRC 101917 / NGR234).
   9892..9916    -  misc_feature   RB T-DNA repeat: right border repeat from nopaline C58 T-DNA
   9982..10136   -  CDS            lacZα (fragment): LacZα fragment of β-galactosidase; lacZ fragment
  10139..10159   -  misc_feature   MCS (fragment): pUC18/19 multiple cloning site
  10160..10867   -  terminator     OCS terminator: octopine synthase terminator
  10900..10940   -  rep_origin     ori (fragment): high-copy-number ColE1/pMB1/pBR322/pUC origin of replication
  11045..11063   +  promoter       T7 promoter: promoter for bacteriophage T7 RNA polymerase
  11132..11420   +  promoter       CaMV 35S promoter (fragment): strong constitutive promoter from cauliflower mosaic virus
