[The description below was written by a language model from this plasmid's Addgene catalogue record and pLannotate feature annotations shown in this document.]
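Description:
pFGC5941-PacI-ath-STTM395 is a plant-expression binary vector built on the pFGC5941-PacI backbone and designed to knock down miRNA395 function in Arabidopsis thaliana through a short tandem target mimic (STTM). The backbone carries nopaline-type left and right T-DNA border repeats, which define the segment transferred into the plant genome by Agrobacterium. It also carries two replication systems: a high-copy ColE1/pUC-type origin (with the pBR322 bom region) for E. coli, and the pVS1 oriV with its RepA and StaA functions for stable maintenance in Agrobacterium. A kanamycin resistance gene lies outside the borders and provides bacterial selection.

The insert was cloned as a PacI fragment of about 2.8 kb. According to the depositor it comprises a 2x35S promoter, the STTM, a 35S terminator and a chloramphenicol resistance gene. The feature table agrees: a partial and a full CaMV 35S promoter element sit across the start of the circular sequence, followed by a CaMV poly(A) signal, with a cat-based CmR cassette downstream. The STTM itself is not annotated, but it presumably lies in the short interval between promoter and polyadenylation signal. An STTM transcript carries two non-cleavable miRNA binding sites joined by a spacer; it sequesters the target miRNA and triggers its degradation. The CmR marker within the insert allows dual chloramphenicol/kanamycin selection of plasmids carrying the insert. Within the T-DNA, a bar gene under the mannopine synthase promoter and terminator confers Basta (phosphinothricin) resistance for selecting transgenic plants. An OCS terminator and lacZα/MCS remnants persist from the parent vector. The depositor notes that the STTM sequence differs from the reference, but these differences are not expected to affect function.
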