Addgene plasmid #84121: pFGC5941-PacI-ath-STTM395
Purpose: target miRNA395 for destruction in Arabidopsis thaliana
Depositing lab: Guiliang Tang. Depositing organization: Michigan Technological University. Publication: Construction of short tandem target mimic (STTM) to block the functions of plant and animal microRNAs. Tang G, Yan J, Gu Y, Qiao M, Fan R, Mao Y, Tang X. Methods. 2012 Oct;58(2):118-25. doi: 10.1016/j.ymeth.2012.10.006. Epub 2012 Oct 23. PubMed 23098881.
Backbone
  Vector backbone: pFGC5941-PacI
  Backbone manufacturer: Guiliang Tang (Addgene plasmid # 44182)
  Backbone size w/o insert (bp): 8608
  Vector type: Plant Expression
  Selectable markers: Basta
Growth in bacteria
  Bacterial resistance: Chloramphenicol and Kanamycin, 25 & 50 μg/mL
  Growth temperature: 37°C
  Growth strain: DH5alpha
  Copy number: High Copy
Gene/Insert
  Gene/Insert name: STTM395
  Species: A. thaliana (mustard weed)
  Insert size (bp): 2846
  Promoter: 2x35S
  Cloning method: Restriction Enzyme; 5′ cloning site PacI (not destroyed); 3′ cloning site PacI (not destroyed)
  Sequencing primers: 5′ CACTATCCTTCGCAAGACCCTTCC; 3′ CAACACATGAGCGAAACCCTATAA
Terms and licenses: Academic/Nonprofit Terms; Industry Terms: Not Available to Industry
Depositor comments: The insert within this plasmid contains a 2x35S promoter, STTM, T35S and CmR. The STTM sequence in the plasmid contains discrepancies compared to the reference sequence. According to the depositing lab, these mutations should not affect plasmid function.
How to cite: pFGC5941-PacI-ath-STTM395 was a gift from Guiliang Tang (Addgene plasmid # 84121 ; http://n2t.net/addgene:84121 ; RRID:Addgene_84121)
