>Addgene plasmid #84121 | pFGC5941-PacI-ath-STTM395 | depositor partial sequence | sequence record 160677 | STTM
GAGTCCCCCCACTAAACACTTCAGGTTGTTGTTGTTATGGTCTAATTTAAATATGGTCTAAAGAAGAAGA
ATGAGTTCCCCCACTAAACACTTCAG
